>Addgene plasmid #125549 | pDEST-N2H-C1 | depositor full sequence | sequence record 240280 | pDEST-N2H-C1 sequence 10101 bps
TCGCGCGTTTCGGTGATGACGGTGAAAACCTCTGACACATGCAGCTCCCGGAGACGGTCACAGCTTGTCT
GTAAGCGGATGCCGGGAGCAGACAAGCCCGTCAGGGCGCGTCAGCGGGTGTTGGCGGGTGTCGGGGCTGG
CTTAACTATGCGGCATCAGAGCAGATTGTACTGAGAGTGCACCATATCGACTACGTCGTTAAGGCCGTTT
CTGACAGAGTAAAATTCTTGAGGGAACTTTCACCATTATGGGAAATGGTTCAAGAAGGTATTGACTTAAA
CTCCATCAAATGGTCAGGTCATTGAGTGTTTTTTATTTGTTGTATTTTTTTTTTTTTAGAGAAAATCCTC
CAATATATAAATTAGGAATCATAGTTTCATGATTTTCTGTTACACCTAACTTTTTGTGTGGTGCCCTCCT
CCTTGTCAATATTAATGTTAAAGTGCAATTCTTTTTCCTTATCACGTTGAGCCATTAGTATCAATTTGCT
TACCTGTATTCCTTTACATCCTCCTTTTTCTCCTTCTTGATAAATGTATGTAGATTGCGTATATAGTTTC
GTCTACCCTATGAACATATTCCATTTTGTAATTTCGTGTCGTTTCTATTATGAATTTCATTTATAAAGTT
TATGTACAAATATCATAAAAAAAGAGAATCTTTTTAAGCAAGGATTTTCTTAACTTCTTCGGCGACAGCA
TCACCGACTTCGGTGGTACTGTTGGAACCACCTAAATCACCAGTTCTGATACCTGCATCCAAAACCTTTT
TAACTGCATCTTCAATGGCCTTACCTTCTTCAGGCAAGTTCAATGACAATTTCAACATCATTGCAGCAGA
CAAGATAGTGGCGATAGGGTCAACCTTATTCTTTGGCAAATCTGGAGCAGAACCGTGGCATGGTTCGTAC
AAACCAAATGCGGTGTTCTTGTCTGGCAAAGAGGCCAAGGACGCAGATGGCAACAAACCCAAGGAACCTG
GGATAACGGAGGCTTCATCGGAGATGATATCACCAAACATGTTGCTGGTGATTATAATACCATTTAGGTG
GGTTGGGTTCTTAACTAGGATCATGGCGGCAGAATCAATCAATTGATGTTGAACCTTCAATGTAGGGAAT
TCGTTCTTGATGGTTTCCTCCACAGTTTTTCTCCATAATCTTGAAGAGGCCAAAAGATTAGCTTTATCCA
AGGACCAAATAGGCAATGGTGGCTCATGTTGTAGGGCCATGAAAGCGGCCATTCTTGTGATTCTTTGCAC
TTCTGGAACGGTGTATTGTTCACTATCCCAAGCGACACCATCACCATCGTCTTCCTTTCTCTTACCAAAG
TAAATACCTCCCACTAATTCTCTGACAACAACGAAGTCAGTACCTTTAGCAAATTGTGGCTTGATTGGAG
ATAAGTCTAAAAGAGAGTCGGATGCAAAGTTACATGGTCTTAAGTTGGCGTACAATTGAAGTTCTTTACG
GATTTTTAGTAAACCTTGTTCAGGTCTAACACTACCGGTACCCCATTTAGGACCAGCCACAGCACCTAAC
AAAACGGCATCAACCTTCTTGGAGGCTTCCAGCGCCTCATCTGGAAGTGGGACACCTGTAGCATCGATAG
CAGCACCACCAATTAAATGATTTTCGAAATCGAACTTGACATTGGAACGAACATCAGAAATAGCTTTAAG
AACCTTAATGGCTTCGGCTGTGATTTCTTGACCAACGTGGTCACCTGGCAAAACGACGATCTTCTTAGGG
GCAGACATAGGGGCAGACATTAGAATGGTATATCCTTGAAATATATATATATATTGCTGAAATGTAAAAG
GTAAGAAAAGTTAGAAAGTAAGACGATTGCTAACCACCTATTGGAAAAAACAATAGGTCCTTAAATAATA
TTGTCAACTTCAAGTATTGTGATGCAAGCATTTAGTCATGAACGCTTCTCTATTCTATATGAAAAGCCGG
TTCCGGCCTCTCACCTTTCCTTTTTCTCCCAATTTTTCAGTTGAAAAAGGTATATGCGTCAGGCGACCTC
TGAAATTAACAAAAAATTTCCAGTCATCGAATTTGATTCTGTGCGATAGCGCCCCTGTGTGTTCTCGTTA
TGTTGAGGAAAAAAATAATGGTTGCTAAGAGATTCGAACTCTTGCATCTTACGATACCTGAGTATTCCCA
CAGTTAACTGCGGTCAAGATATTTCTTGAATCAGGCGCCTTAGACCGCTCGGCCAAACAACCAATTACTT
GTTGAGAAATAGAGTATAATTATCCTATAAATATAACGTTTTTGAACACACATGAACAAGGAAGTACAGG
ACAATTGATTTTGAAGAGAATGTGGATTTTGATGTAATTGTTGGGATTCCATTTTTAATAAGGCAATAAT
ATTAGGTATGTGGATATACTAGAAGTTCTCCTCGACCGTCGATATGCGGTGTGAAATACCGCACAGATGC
GTAAGGAGAAAATACCGCATCAGGAAATTGTAAACGTTAATATTTTGTTAAAATTCGCGTTAAATTTTTG
TTAAATCAGCTCATTTTTTAACCAATAGGCCGAAATCGGCAAAATCCCTTATAAATCAAAAGAATAGACC
GAGATAGGGT
[37 nt withheld, positions 2601-2637]
AAAGAACGTGGACTCCAACGTCAAAGG
[49 nt withheld, positions 2665-2713]
T
[91 nt withheld, positions 2715-2805]
G
[124 nt withheld, positions 2807-2930]
CAATATTGGCCATTAGCCATATTATTCATTGGTTATATAGCATAAATCAATATTGGCTATTGGCCATTGC
ATACGTTGTATCTATATCATAATATGTACATTTATATTGGCTCATGTCCAATATGACCGCCATGTTGGCA
TTGATTATTGACTAGTTATTAATAGTAATCAATTACGGGGTCATTAGTTCATAGCCCATATATGGAGTTC
CGCGTTACATAACTTACGGTAAATGGCCCGCCTGGCTGACCGCCCAACGACCCCCGCCCATTGACGTCAA
TAATGACGTATGTTCCCATAGTAACGCCAATAGGGACTTTCCATTGACGTCAATGGGTGGAGTATTTACG
GTAAACTGCCCACTTGGCAGTACATCAAGTGTATCATATGCCAAGTCCGCCCCCTATTGACGTCAATGAC
GGTAAATGGCCCGCCTGGCATTATGCCCAGTACATGACCTTACGGGACTTTCCTACTTGGCAGTACATCT
ACGTATTAGTCATCGCTATTACCATGGTGATGCGGTTTTGGCAGTACACCAATGGGCGTGGATAGCGGTT
TGACTCACGGGGATTTCCAAGTCTCCACCCCATTGACGTCAATGGGAGTTTGTTTTGGCACCAAAATCAA
CGGGACTTTCCAAAATGTCGTAACAACTGCGATCGGGCGCGCCCCTCCTTGAATTAATTAAGGCGCGCCA
CTGAAATTTTTAATTAAGGCGCGCCTAGCATGTGATTAATTAAGCATGTCTTTAGATCTATGATGACACA
AACCCCGCCCAGCGTCTTGTCATTGGCGAATTCGAACACGCAGATGCAGTCGGGGCGGCGCGGTCCCAGG
TCCACTTCGCATATAAAAGGTGACGCGTGTGGATCCTCGAACACCGAGCTCTTAATACGACTCACTATAG
GGAAAGCAAAAATGTGATCTTGCTTGTAAATACAATTTTGAGAGGTTAATAAATTACAAGTAGTGCTATT
TTTGTATTTAGGTTAGCTATTTAGCTTTACGTTCCAGGATGCCTAGTGGCAGCCCCACAATATCCAGGAA
GCCCTCTCTGCGGTTTTTCAGATTAGGTAGTCGAAAAACCTAAGAAATTTACCTATGCCCATCACAAGTT
TGTACAAAAAAGCTGAACGAGAAACGTAAAATGATATAAATATCAATATATTAAATTAGATTTTGCATAA
AAAACAGACTACATAATACTGTAAAACACAACATATCCAGTCACTATGGCGGCCGCATTAGGCACCCCAG
GCTTTACACTTTATGCTTCCGGCTCGTATAATGTGTGGATTTTGAGTTAGGATCCGTCGAGATTTTCAGG
AGCTAAGGAAGCTAAAATGGAGAAAAAAATCACTGGATATACCACCGTTGATATATCCCAATGGCATCGT
AAAGAACATTTTGAGGCATTTCAGTCAGTTGCTCAATGTACCTATAACCAGACCGTTCAGCTGGATATTA
CGGCCTTTTTAAAGACCGTAAAGAAAAATAAGCACAAGTTTTATCCGGCCTTTATTCACATTCTTGCCCG
CCTGATGAATGCTCATCCGGAATTCCGTATGGCAATGAAAGACGGTGAGCTGGTGATATGGGATAGTGTT
CACCCTTGTTACACCGTTTTCCATGAGCAAACTGAAACGTTTTCATCGCTCTGGAGTGAATACCACGACG
ATTTCCGGCAGTTTCTACACATATATTCGCAAGATGTGGCGTGTTACGGTGAAAACCTGGCCTATTTCCC
TAAAGGGTTTATTGAGAATATGTTTTTCGTCTCAGCCAATCCCTGGGTGAGTTTCACCAGTTTTGATTTA
AACGTGGCCAATATGGACAACTTCTTCGCCCCCGTTTTCACCATGGGCAAATATTATACGCAAGGCGACA
AGGTGCTGATGCCGCTGGCGATTCAGGTTCATCATGCCGTTTGTGATGGCTTCCATGTCGGCAGAATGCT
TAATGAATTACAACAGTACTGCGATGAGTGGCAGGGCGGGGCGTAAACGCGTGGATCCGGCTTACTAAAA
GCCAGATAACAGTATGCGTATTTGCGCGCTGATTTTTGCGGTATAAGAATATATACTGATATGTATACCC
GAAGTATGTCAAAAAGAGGTATGCTATGAAGCAGCGTATTACAGTGACAGTTGACAGCGACAGCTATCAG
TTGCTCAAGGCATATATGATGTCAATATCTCCGGTCTGGTAAGCACAACCATGCAGAATGAAGCCCGTCG
TCTGCGTGCCGAACGCTGGAAAGCGGAAAATCAGGAAGGGATGGCTGAGGTCGCCCGGTTTATTGAAATG
AACGGCTCTTTTGCTGACGAGAACAGGGGCTGGTGAAATGCAGTTTAAGGTTTACACCTATAAAAGAGAG
AGCCGTTATCGTCTGTTTGTGGATGTACAGAGTGATATTATTGACACGCCCGGGCGACGGATGGTGATCC
CCCTGGCCAGTGCACGTCTGCTGTCAGATAAAGTCTCCCGTGAACTTTACCCGGTGGTGCATATCGGGGA
TGAAAGCTGGCGCATGATGACCACCGATATGGCCAGTGTGCCGGTCTCCGTTATCGGGGAAGAAGTGGCT
GATCTCAGCCACCGCGAAAATGACATCAAAAACGCCATTAACCTGATGTTCTGGGGAATATAAATGTCAG
GCTCCCTTATACACAGCCAGTCTGCAGGTCGACCATAGTGACTGGATATGTTGTGTTTTACAGTATTATG
TAGTCTGTTTTTTATGCAAAATCTAATTTAATATATTGATATTTATATCATTTTACGTTTCTCGTTCAGC
TTTCTTGTACAAAGTGGTGATGGGTGGAGGGGGCAGTGGTGGAGGGGGCAGTGTCTTCACACTCGAAGAT
TTCGTTGGGGACTGGCGACAGACAGCCGGCTACAACCTGGACCAAGTCCTTGAACAGGGAGGTGTGTCCA
GTTTGTTTCAGAATCTCGGGGTGTCCGTAACTCCGATCCAAAGGATTGTCCTGAGCGGTGAAAATGGGCT
GAAGATCGACATCCATGTCATCATCCCGTATGAATAGTAGTAGTAGTGATAATAACTATAACGGTCCTAA
GGTAGCGAACATAACTTCGTATAGCATACATTATACGAAGTTATGGAAAAAAAAAAAAAAAAAAAAAAAA
AAAAAAAAAAAAAAAAGAGAAGACATGATAAGATACATTGATGAGTTTGGACAAACCACAACAAGAATGC
AGTGAAAAAAATGCTTTATTTGTGAAATTTGTGATGCTATTGCTTTATTTGTAACCATTATAAGCTGCAA
TAAACAAGTTAACAACAACAATTGCATTCATTTTATGTTTCAGGTTCAGGGGGAGATGTGGGAGGTTTTT
TAAAGCGAATTTCTTATGATTTATGATTTTTATTATTAAATAAGTTATAAAAAAAATAAGTGTATACAAA
TTTTAAAGTGACTCTTAGGTTTTAAAACGAAAATTCTTGTTCTTGAGTAACTCTTTCCTGTAGGTCAGGT
TGCTTTCTCAGGTATAGCATGAGGTCGCTCTTATTGACCACACCTCTACCGGCGGAATAACTTCGTATAG
TATACCTTATACGAAGTTATGCCTAACTCCGCCCATCCCGCCCCTAACTCCGCCCAGTTCCGCCCATTCT
CCGCCTCATGGCTGACTAATTTTTTTTATTTATGCAGAGGCCGAGGCCGCCTCGGCCTCTGAGCTATTCC
AGAAGTAGTGAGGACGCTTTTTTGGAGGCCGAGGCTTTTGCAAAGATCGAACAAGAGACAGGACTGCATT
AATGAATCGGCCAACGCGCGGGGAGAGGCGGTTTGCGTATTGGGCGCTCTTCCGCTTCCTCGCTCACTGA
CTCGCTGCGCTCGGTCGTTCGGCTGCGGCGAGCGGTATCAGCTCACTCAAAGGCGGTAATACGGTTATCC
ACAGAATCAGGGGATAACGCAGGAAAGAACATGTGAGCAAAAGGCCAGCAAAAGGCCAGGAACCGTAAAA
AGGCCGCGTTGCTGGCGTTTTTCCATAGGCTCCGCCCCCCTGACGAGCATCACAAAAATCGACGCTCAAG
TCAGAGGTGGCGAAACCCGACAGGACTATAAAGATACCAGGCGTTTCCCCCTGGAAGCTCCCTCGTGCGC
TCTCCTGTTCCGACCCTGCCGCTTACCGGATACCTGTCCGCCTTTCTCCCTTCGGGAAGCGTGGCGCTTT
CTCATAGCTCACGCTGTAGGTATCTCAGTTCGGTGTAGGTCGTTCGCTCCAAGCTGGGCTGTGTGCACGA
ACCCCCCGTTCAGCCCGACCGCTGCGCCTTATCCGGTAACTATCGTCTTGAGTCCAACCCGGTAAGACAC
GACTTATCGCCACTGGCAGCAGCCACTGGTAACAGGATTAGCAGAGCGAGGTATGTAGGCGGTGCTACAG
AGTTCTTGAAGTGGTGGCCTAACTACGGCTACACTAGAAGGACAGTATTTGGTATCTGCGCTCTGCTGAA
GCCAGTTACCTTCGGAAAAAGAGTTGGTAGCTCTTGATCCGGCAAACAAACCACCGCTGGTAGCGGTGGT
TTTTTTGTTTGCAAGCAGCAGATTACGCGCAGAAAAAAAGGATCTCAAGAAGATCCTTTGATCTTTTCTA
CGGGGTCTGACGCTCAGTGGAACGAAAACTCACGTTAAGGGATTTTGGTCATGAGATTATCAAAAAGGAT
CTTCACCTAGATCCTTTTAAATTAAAAATGAAGTTTTAAATCAATCTAAAGTATATATGAGTAAACTTGG
TCTGACAGTTACCAATGCTTAATCAGTGAGGCACCTATCTCAGCGATCTGTCTATTTCGTTCATCCATAG
TTGCCTGACTCCCCGTCGTGTAGATAACTACGATACGGGAGGGCTTACCATCTGGCCCCAGTGCTGCAAT
GATACCGCGAGACCCACGCTCACCGGCTCCAGATTTATCAGCAATAAACCAGCCAGCCGGAAGGGCCGAG
CGCAGAAGTGGTCCTGCAACTTTATCCGCCTCCATCCAGTCTATTAATTGTTGCCGGGAAGCTAGAGTAA
GTAGTTCGCCAGTTAATAGTTTGCGCAACGTTGTTGCCATTGCTACAGGCATCGTGGTGTCACGCTCGTC
GTTTGGTATGGCTTCATTCAGCTCCGGTTCCCAACGATCAAGGCGAGTTACATGATCCCCCATGTTGTGC
AAAAAAGCGGTTAGCTCCTTCGGTCCTCCGATCGTTGTCAGAAGTAAGTTGGCCGCAGTGTTATCACTCA
TGGTTATGGCAGCACTGCATAATTCTCTTACTGTCATGCCATCCGTAAGATGCTTTTCTGTGACTGGTGA
GTACTCAACCAAGTCATTCTGAGAATAGTGTATGCGGCGACCGAGTTGCTCTTGCCCGGCGTCAATACGG
GATAATACCGCGCCACATAGCAGAACTTTAAAAGTGCTCATCATTGGAAAACGTTCTTCGGGGCGAAAAC
TCTCAAGGATCTTACCGCTGTTGAGATCCAGTTCGATGTAACCCACTCGTGCACCCAACTGATCTTCAGC
ATCTTTTACTTTCACCAGCGTTTCTGGGTGAGCAAAAACAGGAAGGCAAAATGCCGCAAAAAAGGGAATA
AGGGCGACACGGAAATGTTGAATACTCATACTCTTCCTTTTTCAATATTATTGAAGCATTTATCAGGGTT
ATTGTCTCATGAGCGGATACATATTTGAATGTATTTAGAAAAATAAACAAATAGGGGTTCCGCGCACATT
TCCCCGAAAAGTGCCACCTGAACGAAGCATCTGTGCTTCATTTTGTAGAACAAAAATGCAACGCGAGAGC
GCTAATTTTTCAAACAAAGAATCTGAGCTGCATTTTTACAGAACAGAAATGCAACGCGAAAGCGCTATTT
TACCAACGAAGAATCTGTGCTTCATTTTTGTAAAACAAAAATGCAACGCGAGAGCGCTAATTTTTCAAAC
AAAGAATCTGAGCTGCATTTTTACAGAACAGAAATGCAACGCGAGAGCGCTATTTTACCAACAAAGAATC
TATACTTCTTTTTTGTTCTACAAAAATGCATCCCGAGAGCGCTATTTTTCTAACAAAGCATCTTAGATTA
CTTTTTTTCTCCTTTGTGCGCTCTATAATGCAGTCTCTTGATAACTTTTTGCACTGTAGGTCCGTTAAGG
TTAGAAGAAGGCTACTTTGGTGTCTATTTTCTCTTCCATAAAAAAAGCCTGACTCCACTTCCCGCGTTTA
CTGATTACTAGCGAAGCTGCGGGTGCATTTTTTCAAGATAAAGGCATCCCCGATTATATTCTATACCGAT
GTGGATTGCGCATACTTTGTGAACAGAAAGTGATAGCGTTGATGATTCTTCATTGGTCAGAAAATTATGA
ACGGTTTCTTCTATTTTGTCTCTATATACTACGTATAGGAAATGTTTACATTTTCGTATTGTTTTCGATT
CACTCTATGAATAGTTCTTACTACAATTTTTTTGTCTAAAGAGTAATACTAGAGATAAACATAAAAAATG
TAGAGGTCGAGTTTAGATGCAAGTTCAAGGAGCGAAAGGTGGATGGGTAGGTTATATAGGGATATAGCAC
AGAGATATATAGCAAAGAGATACTTTTGAGCAATGTTTGTGGAAGCGGTATTCGCAATATTTTAGTAGCT
CGTTACAGTCCGGTGCGTTTTTGGTTTTTTGAAAGTGCGTCTTCAGAGCGCTTTTGGTTTTCAAAAGCGC
TCTGAAGTTCCTATACTTTCTAGAGAATAGGAACTTCGGAATAGGAACTTCAAAGCGTTTCCGAAAACGA
GCGCTTCCGAAAATGCAACGCGAGCTGCGCACATACAGCTCACTGTTCACGTCGCACCTATATCTGCGTG
TTGCCTGTATATATATATACATGAGAAGAACGGCATAGTGCGTGTTTATGCTTAAATGCGTACTTATATG
CGTCTATTTATGTAGGATGAAAGGTAGTCTAGTACCTCCTGTGATATTATCCCATTCCATGCGGGGTATC
GTATGCTTCCTTCAGCACTACCCTTTAGCTGTTCTATATGCTGCCACTCCTCAATTGGATTAGTCTCATC
CTTCAATGCTATCATTTCCTTTGATATTGGATCATACTAAGAAACCATTATTATCATGACATTAACCTAT
AAAAATAGGCGTATCACGAGGCCCTTTCGTC
Features (pLannotate 1.2.2; 31 found; start..end, strand, type, name):
    137..187     +  misc_feature   bom (fragment): basis of mobility region from pBR322
    186..302     +  CDS            NFS1 (fragment): NFS1_YEAST - Also known as SPL1 From Saccharomyces cerevisiae (strain ATCC 204508 / S288c) (Baker's yeast).
    664..1758    -  CDS            LEU2: 3-isopropylmalate dehydrogenase, required for leucine biosynthesis; S. cerevisiae LEU2; yeast auxotrophic marker
   1771..2175    -  promoter       LEU2 promoter: S. cerevisiae LEU2
   2315..2392    -  CDS            YO192_YEAST (fragment): Experimental evidence at protein level: Swiss-Prot protein existence level 1. From Saccharomyces cerevisiae (strain ATCC 204508 / S288c) (Baker's yeast).
   2422..2474    +  misc_feature   bom (fragment): basis of mobility region from pBR322
   2475..2930    -  rep_origin     f1 ori (sequence partly withheld): f1 bacteriophage origin of replication; arrow indicates direction of (+) strand synthesis
   3069..3446    +  enhancer       CMV enhancer: human cytomegalovirus immediate early enhancer
   3447..3595    +  promoter       CMV promoter (fragment): human cytomegalovirus (CMV) immediate early promoter
   3693..3819    +  promoter       HSV TK promoter (fragment): herpes simplex virus thymidine kinase promoter
   3823..3841    +  promoter       T7 promoter: promoter for bacteriophage T7 RNA polymerase
   3845..4045    +  ncRNA          IRES Cripavirus: Accession: RF00458 - Cripavirus internal ribosome entry site (IRES)
   4044..4168    +  protein_bind   attR1: mutant version of attR; recombination site for the Gateway® LR reaction LR Clonase™
   4193..4223    +  promoter       lac UV5 promoter: E. coli lac promoter with an "up" mutation
   4247..4276    +  promoter       cat promoter (fragment): promoter of the E. coli cat gene encoding chloramphenicol acetyltransferase
   4277..4936    +  CDS            CmR: chloramphenicol acetyltransferase; cat; confers resistance to chloramphenicol
   5115..5273    +  CDS            ccdA (fragment): CCDA_ECO57 - Also known as H, letA. Experimental evidence at protein level: Swiss-Prot protein existence level 1. Antitoxin component of a type II toxin-antitoxin (TA) system which inhibits the post-segregational killing (PSK) of plasmid-free cells, also referred to as a plasmid addiction system. Binds to and blocks the activity of CcdB; will also remove bound CcdB protein from the CcdB-GyrA complex by forming a CcdA-CcdB complex, a process termed rejuvenation. Functions as a transcriptional corepressor for the ccdAB operon, repression also requires CcdB (By similarity). From Escherichia coli
   5278..5580    +  CDS            ccdB: CCDB_ECOLI - Also known as G, letB, letD. Experimental evidence at protein level: Swiss-Prot protein existence level 1. Toxic component of a type II toxin-antitoxin (TA) system, functioning in plasmid maintainence. Responsible for the post- segregational killing (PSK) of plasmid-free cells, also referred to as a plasmid addiction system. Half-life of over 2 hours. Cell killing by CcdB is accompanied by filamentation, defects in chromosome and plasmid segregation, defects in cell division, formation of anucleate cells, decreased DNA synthesis and plasmid loss. Interferes with the activity of DN
   5624..5748    -  protein_bind   attR2: mutant version of attR; recombination site for the Gateway® LR reaction LR Clonase™
   5783..5974    +  CDS            Nluc (fragment): NanoLuc® luciferase human codon-optimized
   6021..6054    +  protein_bind   loxP: Cre-mediated recombination occurs in the 8-bp core sequence (GCATACAT). Cre recombinase
   6149..6230    -  polyA_signal   SV40 poly(A) signal: SV40 polyadenylation signal
   6295..6482    +  terminator     ADH1 terminator: S. cerevisiae ADH1; transcription terminator for the S. cerevisiae alcohol dehydrogenase 1 (ADH1) gene
   6487..6520    +  protein_bind   loxN: Cre-mediated recombination occurs in the 8-bp core sequence (GTATACCT). loxN sites are compatible with each other, but incompatible with loxP or lox2272 sites. Cre recombinase
   6535..6670    +  rep_origin     SV40 ori: SV40 origin of replication
   6704..6757    -  CDS            lacI (fragment): lac repressor; lacI; The lac repressor binds to the lac operator to inhibit transcription in E. coli. This inhibition can be relieved by adding lactose or isopropyl-β-D-thiogalactopyranoside (IPTG).
   6940..7528    -  rep_origin     ori: high-copy-number ColE1/pMB1/pBR322/pUC origin of replication
   7699..8559    -  CDS            AmpR: β-lactamase; bla; confers resistance to ampicillin, carbenicillin, and related antibiotics
   8560..8664    -  promoter       AmpR promoter: bla
   8691..10033   -  rep_origin     2μ ori: yeast 2μ plasmid origin of replication
  10101..35      +  CDS            rop (fragment) (across the origin): Rop protein, which maintains plasmids at low copy number; rop
