>Addgene plasmid #125549 | pDEST-N2H-C1 | addgene full sequence | sequence record 254837 | Addgene NGS Result
GGCATTGATTATTGACTAGTTATTAATAGTAATCAATTACGGGGTCATTAGTTCATAGCCCATATATGGA
GTTCCGCGTTACATAACTTACGGTAAATGGCCCGCCTGGCTGACCGCCCAACGACCCCCGCCCATTGACG
TCAATAATGACGTATGTTCCCATAGTAACGCCAATAGGGACTTTCCATTGACGTCAATGGGTGGAGTATT
TACGGTAAACTGCCCACTTGGCAGTACATCAAGTGTATCATATGCCAAGTCCGCCCCCTATTGACGTCAA
TGACGGTAAATGGCCCGCCTGGCATTATGCCCAGTACATGACCTTACGGGACTTTCCTACTTGGCAGTAC
ATCTACGTATTAGTCATCGCTATTACCATGGTGATGCGGTTTTGGCAGTACACCAATGGGCGTGGATAGC
GGTTTGACTCACGGGGATTTCCAAGTCTCCACCCCATTGACGTCAATGGGAGTTTGTTTTGGCACCAAAA
TCAACGGGACTTTCCAAAATGTCGTAACAACTGCGATCGGGCGCGCCCCTCCTTGAATTAATTAAGGCGC
GCCACTGAAATTTTTAATTAAGGCGCGCCTAGCATGTGATTAATTAAGCATGTCTTTAGATCTATGATGA
CACAAACCCCGCCCAGCGTCTTGTCATTGGCGAATTCGAACACGCAGATGCAGTCGGGGCGGCGCGGTCC
CAGGTCCACTTCGCATATAAAAGGTGACGCGTGTGGATCCTCGAACACCGAGCTCTTAATACGACTCACT
ATAGGGAAAGCAAAAATGTGATCTTGCTTGTAAATACAATTTTGAGAGGTTAATAAATTACAAGTAGTGC
TATTTTTGTATTTAGGTTAGCTATTTAGCTTTACGTTCCAGGATGCCTAGTGGCAGCCCCACAATATCCA
GGAAGCCCTCTCTGCGGTTTTTCAGATTAGGTAGTCGAAAAACCTAAGAAATTTACCTATGCCCATCACA
AGTTTGTACAAAAAAGCTGAACGAGAAACGTAAAATGATATAAATATCAATATATTAAATTAGATTTTGC
ATAAAAAACAGACTACATAATACTGTAAAACACAACATATCCAGTCACTATGGCGGCCGCATTAGGCACC
CCAGGCTTTACACTTTATGCTTCCGGCTCGTATAATGTGTGGATTTTGAGTTAGGATCCGTCGAGATTTT
CAGGAGCTAAGGAAGCTAAAATGGAGAAAAAAATCACTGGATATACCACCGTTGATATATCCCAATGGCA
TCGTAAAGAACATTTTGAGGCATTTCAGTCAGTTGCTCAATGTACCTATAACCAGACCGTTCAGCTGGAT
ATTACGGCCTTTTTAAAGACCGTAAAGAAAAATAAGCACAAGTTTTATCCGGCCTTTATTCACATTCTTG
CCCGCCTGATGAATGCTCATCCGGAATTCCGTATGGCAATGAAAGACGGTGAGCTGGTGATATGGGATAG
TGTTCACCCTTGTTACACCGTTTTCCATGAGCAAACTGAAACGTTTTCATCGCTCTGGAGTGAATACCAC
GACGATTTCCGGCAGTTTCTACACATATATTCGCAAGATGTGGCGTGTTACGGTGAAAACCTGGCCTATT
TCCCTAAAGGGTTTATTGAGAATATGTTTTTCGTCTCAGCCAATCCCTGGGTGAGTTTCACCAGTTTTGA
TTTAAACGTGGCCAATATGGACAACTTCTTCGCCCCCGTTTTCACCATGGGCAAATATTATACGCAAGGC
GACAAGGTGCTGATGCCGCTGGCGATTCAGGTTCATCATGCCGTTTGTGATGGCTTCCATGTCGGCAGAA
TGCTTAATGAATTACAACAGTACTGCGATGAGTGGCAGGGCGGGGCGTAAACGCGTGGATCCGGCTTACT
AAAAGCCAGATAACAGTATGCGTATTTGCGCGCTGATTTTTGCGGTATAAGAATATATACTGATATGTAT
ACCCGAAGTATGTCAAAAAGAGGTATGCTATGAAGCACTGATGAATCCCCTAATGATTTTGGTAAAAATC
ATTAAGTTAAGGTGGATACACATCTTGTCATATGATCAAATGGTTTCGCGAAAAATCAATAATCAGACAA
CAAGATGTGCGAACTCGATATTTTACACGACTCTCTTTACCAATTCTGCCCCGAATTACACTTAAAACGA
CTCAACAGCTTAACGTTGGCTTGCCACGCATTACTTGACTGTAAAACTCTCACTCTTACCGAACTTGGCC
GTAACCTGCCAACCAAAGCGAGAACAAAACATAACATCAAACGAATCGACCGATTGTTAGGTAATCGTCA
CCTCCACAAAGAGCGACTCGCTGTATACCGTTGGCATGCTAGCTTTATCTGTTCGGGCAATACGATGCCC
ATTGTACTTGTTGACTGGTCTGATATTCGTGAGCAAAAACGACTTATGGTATTGCGAGCTTCAGTCGCAC
TACACGGTCGTTCTGTTACTCTTTATGAGAAAGCGTTCCCGCTTTCAGAGCAATGTTCAAAGAAAGCTCA
TGACCAATTTCTAGCCGACCTTGCGAGCATTCTACCGAGTAACACCACACCGCTCATTGTCAGTGATGCT
GGCTTTAAAGTGCCATGGTATAAATCCGTTGAGAAGCTGGGTTGGTACTGGTTAAGTCGAGTAAGAGGAA
AAGTACAATATGCAGACCTAGGAGCGGAAAACTGGAAACCTATCAGCAACTTACATGATATGTCATCTAG
TCACTCAAAGACTTTAGGCTATAAGAGGCTGACTAAAAGCAATCCAATCTCATGCCAAATTCTATTGTAT
AAATCTCGCTCTAAAGGCCGAAAAAATCAGCGCTCGACACGGACTCATTGTCACCACCCGTCACCTAAAA
TCTACTCAGCGTCGGCAAAGGAGCCATGGGTTCTAGCAACTAACTTACCTGTTGAAATTCGAACACCCAA
ACAACTTGTTAATATCTATTCGAAGCGAATGCAGATTGAAGAAACCTTCCGAGACTTGAAAAGTCCTGCC
TACGGACTAGGCCTACGCCATAGCCGAACGAGCAGCTCAGAGCGTTTTGATATCATGCTGCTAATCGCCC
TGATGCTTCAACTAACATGTTGGCTTGCGGGCGTTCATGCTCAGAAACAAGGTTGGGACAAGCACTTCCA
GGCTAACACAGTCAGAAATCGAAACGTACTCTCAACAGTTCGCTTAGGCATGGAAGTTTTGCGGCATTCT
GGCTACACAATAACAAGGGAAGACTTACTCGTGGCTGCAACCCTACTAGCTCAAAATTTATTCACACATG
GTTACGCTTTGGGGAAATTATGAGGGGATCTCTCAGTATGAAGCAGCGTATTACAGTGACAGTTGACAGC
GACAGCTATCAGTTGCTCAAGGCATATATGATGTCAATATCTCCGGTCTGGTAAGCACAACCATGCAGAA
TGAAGCCCGTCGTCTGCGTGCCGAACGCTGGAAAGCGGAAAATCAGGAAGGGATGGCTGAGGTCGCCCGG
TTTATTGAAATGAACGGCTCTTTTGCTGACGAGAACAGGGGCTGGTGAAATGCAGTTTAAGGTTTACACC
TATAAAAGAGAGAGCCGTTATCGTCTGTTTGTGGATGTACAGAGTGATATTATTGACACGCCCGGGCGAC
GGATGGTGATCCCCCTGGCCAGTGCACGTCTGCTGTCAGATAAAGTCTCCCGTGAACTTTACCCGGTGGT
GCATATCGGGGATGAAAGCTGGCGCATGATGACCACCGATATGGCCAGTGTGCCGGTCTCCGTTATCGGG
GAAGAAGTGGCTGATCTCAGCCACCGCGAAAATGACATCAAAAACGCCATTAACCTGATGTTCTGGGGAA
TATAAATGTCAGGCTCCCTTATACACAGCCAGTCTGCAGGTCGACCATAGTGACTGGATATGTTGTGTTT
TACAGTATTATGTAGTCTGTTTTTTATGCAAAATCTAATTTAATATATTGATATTTATATCATTTTACGT
TTCTCGTTCAGCTTTCTTGTACAAAGTGGTGATGGGTGGAGGGGGCAGTGGTGGAGGGGGCAGTGTCTTC
ACACTCGAAGATTTCGTTGGGGACTGGCGACAGACAGCCGGCTACAACCTGGACCAAGTCCTTGAACAGG
GAGGTGTGTCCAGTTTGTTTCAGAATCTCGGGGTGTCCGTAACTCCGATCCAAAGGATTGTCCTGAGCGG
TGAAAATGGGCTGAAGATCGACATCCATGTCATCATCCCGTATGAATAGTAGTAGTAGTGATAATAACTA
TAACGGTCCTAAGGTAGCGAACATAACTTCGTATAGCATACATTATACGAAGTTATGGAAAAAAAAAAAA
AAAAAAAAAAAAAAAAAAAAAAAAAAAAAAAAAAAAAAAAAAAAAAAAAAAAAAAAAAAAAAAAAAAAAA
AAAAAAAAAAAAAAAAAAAAAAAAAAAAAAAAAAAAAAAAAAAAGAGAAGACATGATAAGATACATTGAT
GAGTTTGGACAAACCACAACAAGAATGCAGTGAAAAAAATGCTTTATTTGTGAAATTTGTGATGCTATTG
CTTTATTTGTAACCATTATAAGCTGCAATAAACAAGTTAACAACAACAATTGCATTCATTTTATGTTTCA
GGTTCAGGGGGAGATGTGGGAGGTTTTTTAAAGCGAATTTCTTATGATTTATGATTTTTATTATTAAATA
AGTTATAAAAAAAATAAGTGTATACAAATTTTAAAGTGACTCTTAGGTTTTAAAACGAAAATTCTTGTTC
TTGAGTAACTCTTTCCTGTAGGTCAGGTTGCTTTCTCAGGTATAGCATGAGGTCGCTCTTATTGACCACA
CCTCTACCGGCGGAATAACTTCGTATAGTATACCTTATACGAAGTTATGCCTAACTCCGCCCATCCCGCC
CCTAACTCCGCCCAGTTCCGCCCATTCTCCGCCTCATGGCTGACTAATTTTTTTTATTTATGCAGAGGCC
GAGGCCGCCTCGGCCTCTGAGCTATTCCAGAAGTAGTGAGGACGCTTTTTTGGAGGCCGAGGCTTTTGCA
AAGATCGAACAAGAGACAGGACTGCATTAATGAATCGGCCAACGCGCGGGGAGAGGCGGTTTGCGTATTG
GGCGCTCTTCCGCTTCCTCGCTCACTGACTCGCTGCGCTCGGTCGTTCGGCTGCGGCGAGCGGTATCAGC
TCACTCAAAGGCGGTAATACGGTTATCCACAGAATCAGGGGATAACGCAGGAAAGAACATGTGAGCAAAA
GGCCAGCAAAAGGCCAGGAACCGTAAAAAGGCCGCGTTGCTGGCGTTTTTCCATAGGCTCCGCCCCCCTG
ACGAGCATCACAAAAATCGACGCTCAAGTCAGAGGTGGCGAAACCCGACAGGACTATAAAGATACCAGGC
GTTTCCCCCTGGAAGCTCCCTCGTGCGCTCTCCTGTTCCGACCCTGCCGCTTACCGGATACCTGTCCGCC
TTTCTCCCTTCGGGAAGCGTGGCGCTTTCTCATAGCTCACGCTGTAGGTATCTCAGTTCGGTGTAGGTCG
TTCGCTCCAAGCTGGGCTGTGTGCACGAACCCCCCGTTCAGCCCGACCGCTGCGCCTTATCCGGTAACTA
TCGTCTTGAGTCCAACCCGGTAAGACACGACTTATCGCCACTGGCAGCAGCCACTGGTAACAGGATTAGC
AGAGCGAGGTATGTAGGCGGTGCTACAGAGTTCTTGAAGTGGTGGCCTAACTACGGCTACACTAGAAGAA
CAGTATTTGGTATCTGCGCTCTGCTGAAGCCAGTTACCTTCGGAAAAAGAGTTGGTAGCTCTTGATCCGG
CAAACAAACCACCGCTGGTAGCGGTGGTTTTTTTGTTTGCAAGCAGCAGATTACGCGCAGAAAAAAAGGA
TCTCAAGAAGATCCTTTGATCTTTTCTACGGGGTCTGACGCTCAGTGGAACGAAAACTCACGTTAAGGGA
TTTTGGTCATGAGATTATCAAAAAGGATCTTCACCTAGATCCTTTTAAATTAAAAATGAAGTTTTAAATC
AATCTAAAGTATATATGAGTAAACTTGGTCTGACAGTTACCAATGCTTAATCAGTGAGGCACCTATCTCA
GCGATCTGTCTATTTCGTTCATCCATAGTTGCCTGACTCCCCGTCGTGTAGATAACTACGATACGGGAGG
GCTTACCATCTGGCCCCAGTGCTGCAATGATACCGCGAGATCCACGCTCACCGGCTCCAGATTTATCAGC
AATAAACCAGCCAGCCGGAAGGGCCGAGCGCAGAAGTGGTCCTGCAACTTTATCCGCCTCCATCCAGTCT
ATTAATTGTTGCCGGGAAGCTAGAGTAAGTAGTTCGCCAGTTAATAGTTTGCGCAACGTTGTTGCCATTG
CTACAGGCATCGTGGTGTCACGCTCGTCGTTTGGTATGGCTTCATTCAGCTCCGGTTCCCAACGATCAAG
GCGAGTTACATGATCCCCCATGTTGTGCAAAAAAGCGGTTAGCTCCTTCGGTCCTCCGATCGTTGTCAGA
AGTAAGTTGGCCGCAGTGTTATCACTCATGGTTATGGCAGCACTGCATAATTCTCTTACTGTCATGCCAT
CCGTAAGATGCTTTTCTGTGACTGGTGAGTACTCAACCAAGTCATTCTGAGAATAGTGTATGCGGCGACC
GAGTTGCTCTTGCCCGGCGTCAATACGGGATAATACCGCGCCACATAGCAGAACTTTAAAAGTGCTCATC
ATTGGAAAACGTTCTTCGGGGCGAAAACTCTCAAGGATCTTACCGCTGTTGAGATCCAGTTCGATGTAAC
CCACTCGTGCACCCAACTGATCTTCAGCATCTTTTACTTTCACCAGCGTTTCTGGGTGAGCAAAAACAGG
AAGGCAAAATGCCGCAAAAAAGGGAATAAGGGCGACACGGAAATGTTGAATACTCATACTCTTCCTTTTT
CAATATTATTGAAGCATTTATCAGGGTTATTGTCTCATGAGCGGATACATATTTGAATGTATTTAGAAAA
ATAAACAAATAGGGGTTCCGCGCACATTTCCCCGAAAAGTGCCACCTGAACGAAGCATCTGTGCTTCATT
TTGTAGAACAAAAATGCAACGCGAGAGCGCTAATTTTTCAAACAAAGAATCTGAGCTGCATTTTTACAGA
ACAGAAATGCAACGCGAAAGCGCTATTTTACCAACGAAGAATCTGTGCTTCATTTTTGTAAAACAAAAAT
GCAACGCGAGAGCGCTAATTTTTCAAACAAAGAATCTGAGCTGCATTTTTACAGAACAGAAATGCAACGC
GAGAGCGCTATTTTACCAACAAAGAATCTATACTTCTTTTTTGTTCTACAAAAATGCATCCCGAGAGCGC
TATTTTTCTAACAAAGCATCTTAGATTACTTTTTTTCTCCTTTGTGCGCTCTATAATGCAGTCTCTTGAT
AACTTTTTGCACTGTAGGTCCGTTAAGGTTAGAAGAAGGCTACTTTGGTGTCTATTTTCTCTTCCATAAA
AAAAGCCTGACTCCACTTCCCGCGTTTACTGATTACTAGCGAAGCTGCGGGTGCATTTTTTCAAGATAAA
GGCATCCCCGATTATATTCTATACCGATGTGGATTGCGCATACTTTGTGAACAGAAAGTGATAGCGTTGA
TGATTCTTCATTGGTCAGAAAATTATGAACGGTTTCTTCTATTTTGTCTCTATATACTACGTATAGGAAA
TGTTTACATTTTCGTATTGTTTTCGATTCACTCTATGAATAGTTCTTACTACAATTTTTTTGTCTAAAGA
GTAATACTAGAGATAAACATAAAAAATGTAGAGGTCGAGTTTAGATGCAAGTTCAAGGAGCGAAAGGTGG
ATGGGTAGGTTATATAGGGATATAGCACAGAGATATATAGCAAAGAGATACTTTTGAGCAATGTTTGTGG
AAGCGGTATTCGCAATATTTTAGTAGCTCGTTACAGTCCGGTGCGTTTTTGGTTTTTTGAAAGTGCGTCT
TCAGAGCGCTTTTGGTTTTCAAAAGCGCTCTGAAGTTCCTATACTTTCTAGAGAATAGGAACTTCGGAAT
AGGAACTTCAAAGCGTTTCCGAAAACGAGCGCTTCCGAAAATGCAACGCGAGCTGCGCACATACAGCTCA
CTGTTCACGTCGCACCTATATCTGCGTGTTGCCTGTATATATATATACATGAGAAGAACGGCATAGTGCG
TGTTTATGCTTAAATGCGTACTTATATGCGTCTATTTATGTAGGATGAAAGGTAGTCTAGTACCTCCTGT
GATATTATCCCATTCCATGCGGGGTATCGTATGCTTCCTTCAGCACTACCCTTTAGCTGTTCTATATGCT
GCCACTCCTCAATTGGATTAGTCTCATCCTTCAATGCTATCATTTCCTTTGATATTGGATCATACTAAGA
AACCATTATTATCATGACATTAACCTATAAAAATAGGCGTATCACGAGGCCCTTTCGTCTCGCGCGTTTC
GGTGATGACGGTGAAAACCTCTGACACATGCAGCTCCCGGAGACGGTCACAGCTTGTCTGTAAGCGGATG
CCGGGAGCAGACAAGCCCGTCAGGGCGCGTCAGCGGGTGTTGGCGGGTGTCGGGGCTGGCTTAACTATGC
GGCATCAGAGCAGATTGTACTGAGAGTGCACCATATCGACTACGTCGTTAAGGCCGTTTCTGACAGAGTA
AAATTCTTGAGGGAACTTTCACCATTATGGGAAATGGTTCAAGAAGGTATTGACTTAAACTCCATCAAAT
GGTCAGGTCATTGAGTGTTTTTTATTTGTTGTATTTTTTTTTTTTTAGAGAAAATCCTCCAATATATAAA
TTAGGAATCATAGTTTCATGATTTTCTGTTACACCTAACTTTTTGTGTGGTGCCCTCCTCCTTGTCAATA
TTAATGTTAAAGTGCAATTCTTTTTCCTTATCACGTTGAGCCATTAGTATCAATTTGCTTACCTGTATTC
CTTTACATCCTCCTTTTTCTCCTTCTTGATAAATGTATGTAGATTGCGTATATAGTTTCGTCTACCCTAT
GAACATATTCCATTTTGTAATTTCGTGTCGTTTCTATTATGAATTTCATTTATAAAGTTTATGTACAAAT
ATCATAAAAAAAGAGAATCTTTTTAAGCAAGGATTTTCTTAACTTCTTCGGCGACAGCATCACCGACTTC
GGTGGTACTGTTGGAACCACCTAAATCACCAGTTCTGATACCTGCATCCAAAACCTTTTTAACTGCATCT
TCAATGGCCTTACCTTCTTCAGGCAAGTTCAATGACAATTTCAACATCATTGCAGCAGACAAGATAGTGG
CGATAGGGTTGACCTTATTCTTTGGCAAATCTGGAGCAGAACCGTGGCATGGTTCGTACAAACCAAATGC
GGTGTTCTTGTCTGGCAAAGAGGCCAAGGACGCAGATGGCAACAAACCCAAGGAACCTGGGATAACGGAG
GCTTCATCGGAGATGATATCACCAAACATGTTGCTGGTGATTATAATACCATTTAGGTGGGTTGGGTTCT
TAACTAGGATCATGGCGGCAGAATCAATCAATTGATGTTGAACCTTCAATGTAGGGAATTCGTTCTTGAT
GGTTTCCTCCACAGTTTTTCTCCATAATCTTGAAGAGGCCAAAACATTAGCTTTATCCAAGGACCAAATA
GGCAATGGTGGCTCATGTTGTAGGGCCATGAAAGCGGCCATTCTTGTGATTCTTTGCACTTCTGGAACGG
TGTATTGTTCACTATCCCAAGCGACACCATCACCATCGTCTTCCTTTCTCTTACCAAAGTAAATACCTCC
CACTAATTCTCTGACAACAACGAAGTCAGTACCTTTAGCAAATTGTGGCTTGATTGGAGATAAGTCTAAA
AGAGAGTCGGATGCAAAGTTACATGGTCTTAAGTTGGCGTACAATTGAAGTTCTTTACGGATTTTTAGTA
AACCTTGTTCAGGTCTAACACTACCGGTACCCCATTTAGGACCACCCACAGCACCTAACAAAACGGCATC
AGCCTTCTTGGAGGCTTCCAGCGCCTCATCTGGAAGTGGAACACCTGTAGCATCGATAGCAGCACCACCA
ATTAAATGATTTTCGAAATCGAACTTGACATTGGAACGAACATCAGAAATAGCTTTAAGAACCTTAATGG
CTTCGGCTGTGATTTCTTGACCAACGTGGTCACCTGGCAAAACGACGATCTTCTTAGGGGCAGACATTAG
AATGGTATATCCTTGAAATATATATATATATATTGCTGAAATGTAAAAGGTAAGAAAAGTTAGAAAGTAA
GACGATTGCTAACCACCTATTGGAAAAAACAATAGGTCCTTAAATAATATTGTCAACTTCAAGTATTGTG
ATGCAAGCATTTAGTCATGAACGCTTCTCTATTCTATATGAAAAGCCGGTTCCGGCGCTCTCACCTTTCC
TTTTTCTCCCAATTTTTCAGTTGAAAAAGGTATATGCGTCAGGCGACCTCTGAAATTAACAAAAAATTTC
CAGTCATCGAATTTGATTCTGTGCGATAGCGCCCCTGTGTGTTCTCGTTATGTTGAGGAAAAAAATAATG
GTTGCTAAGAGATTCGAACTCTTGCATCTTACGATACCTGAGTATTCCCACAGTTAACTGCGGTCAAGAT
ATTTCTTGAATCAGGCGCCTTAGACCGCTCGGCCAAACAACCAATTACTTGTTGAGAAATAGAGTATAAT
TATCCTATAAATATAACGTTTTTGAACACACATGAACAAGGAAGTACAGGACAATTGATTTTGAAGAGAA
TGTGGATTTTGATGTAATTGTTGGGATTCCATTTTTAATAAGGCAATAATATTAGGTATGTAGATATACT
AGAAGTTCTCCTCGACCGGTCGATATGCGGTGTGAAATACCGCACAGATGCGTAAGGAGAAAATACCGCA
TCAGGAAATTGTAAGCGTTAATATTTTGTTAAAATTCGCGTTAAATTTTTGTTAAATCAGCTCATTTTTT
AACCAATAGGCCGAAATCGGCAAAATCCCTTATAAATCAAAAGAATAGACCGAGATAGGGT
[37 nt withheld, positions 11052-11088]
AAAGAACGTGGACTCCAACGTCAAAGG
[49 nt withheld, positions 11116-11164]
T
[91 nt withheld, positions 11166-11256]
G
[124 nt withheld, positions 11258-11381]
CAATATTGGCCATTAGCCATATTATTCATTGGTTATATAGCATAAATCAATATTGGCTATTGGCCATTGC
ATACGTTGTATCTATATCATAATATGTACATTTATATTGGCTCATGTCCAATATGACCGCCATGTT
Features (pLannotate 1.2.2; 32 found; start..end, strand, type, name):
      3..380     +  enhancer       CMV enhancer: human cytomegalovirus immediate early enhancer
    381..529     +  promoter       CMV promoter (fragment): human cytomegalovirus (CMV) immediate early promoter
    627..753     +  promoter       HSV TK promoter (fragment): herpes simplex virus thymidine kinase promoter
    757..775     +  promoter       T7 promoter: promoter for bacteriophage T7 RNA polymerase
    779..979     +  ncRNA          IRES Cripavirus: Accession: RF00458 - Cripavirus internal ribosome entry site (IRES)
    978..1102    +  protein_bind   attR1: mutant version of attR; recombination site for the Gateway® LR reaction LR Clonase™
   1127..1157    +  promoter       lac UV5 promoter: E. coli lac promoter with an "up" mutation
   1181..1210    +  promoter       cat promoter (fragment): promoter of the E. coli cat gene encoding chloramphenicol acetyltransferase
   1211..1870    +  CDS            CmR: chloramphenicol acetyltransferase; cat; confers resistance to chloramphenicol
   2042..2111    -  ncRNA          RNA-OUT: Accession: RF00240 - RNA-OUT
   3387..3545    +  CDS            ccdA (fragment): CCDA_ECO57 - Also known as H, letA. Experimental evidence at protein level: Swiss-Prot protein existence level 1. Antitoxin component of a type II toxin-antitoxin (TA) system which inhibits the post-segregational killing (PSK) of plasmid-free cells, also referred to as a plasmid addiction system. Binds to and blocks the activity of CcdB; will also remove bound CcdB protein from the CcdB-GyrA complex by forming a CcdA-CcdB complex, a process termed rejuvenation. Functions as a transcriptional corepressor for the ccdAB operon, repression also requires CcdB (By similarity). From Escherichia coli
   3550..3852    +  CDS            ccdB: CCDB_ECOLI - Also known as G, letB, letD. Experimental evidence at protein level: Swiss-Prot protein existence level 1. Toxic component of a type II toxin-antitoxin (TA) system, functioning in plasmid maintainence. Responsible for the post- segregational killing (PSK) of plasmid-free cells, also referred to as a plasmid addiction system. Half-life of over 2 hours. Cell killing by CcdB is accompanied by filamentation, defects in chromosome and plasmid segregation, defects in cell division, formation of anucleate cells, decreased DNA synthesis and plasmid loss. Interferes with the activity of DN
   3896..4020    -  protein_bind   attR2: mutant version of attR; recombination site for the Gateway® LR reaction LR Clonase™
   4055..4246    +  CDS            Nluc (fragment): NanoLuc® luciferase human codon-optimized
   4293..4326    +  protein_bind   loxP: Cre-mediated recombination occurs in the 8-bp core sequence (GCATACAT). Cre recombinase
   4507..4588    -  polyA_signal   SV40 poly(A) signal: SV40 polyadenylation signal
   4653..4840    +  terminator     ADH1 terminator: S. cerevisiae ADH1; transcription terminator for the S. cerevisiae alcohol dehydrogenase 1 (ADH1) gene
   4845..4878    +  protein_bind   loxN: Cre-mediated recombination occurs in the 8-bp core sequence (GTATACCT). loxN sites are compatible with each other, but incompatible with loxP or lox2272 sites. Cre recombinase
   4893..5028    +  rep_origin     SV40 ori: SV40 origin of replication
   5062..5115    -  CDS            lacI (fragment): lac repressor; lacI; The lac repressor binds to the lac operator to inhibit transcription in E. coli. This inhibition can be relieved by adding lactose or isopropyl-β-D-thiogalactopyranoside (IPTG).
   5298..5886    -  rep_origin     ori: high-copy-number ColE1/pMB1/pBR322/pUC origin of replication
   6057..6917    -  CDS            AmpR: β-lactamase; bla; confers resistance to ampicillin, carbenicillin, and related antibiotics
   6918..7022    -  promoter       AmpR promoter: bla
   7049..8391    -  rep_origin     2μ ori: yeast 2μ plasmid origin of replication
   8459..8494    +  CDS            rop (fragment): Rop protein, which maintains plasmids at low copy number; rop
   8596..8646    +  misc_feature   bom (fragment): basis of mobility region from pBR322
   8645..8761    +  CDS            NFS1 (fragment): NFS1_YEAST - Also known as SPL1 From Saccharomyces cerevisiae (strain ATCC 204508 / S288c) (Baker's yeast).
   9123..10217   -  CDS            LEU2: 3-isopropylmalate dehydrogenase, required for leucine biosynthesis; S. cerevisiae LEU2; yeast auxotrophic marker
  10218..10625   -  promoter       LEU2 promoter: S. cerevisiae LEU2
  10765..10842   -  CDS            YO192_YEAST (fragment): Experimental evidence at protein level: Swiss-Prot protein existence level 1. From Saccharomyces cerevisiae (strain ATCC 204508 / S288c) (Baker's yeast).
  10873..10925   +  misc_feature   bom (fragment): basis of mobility region from pBR322
  10953..11381   -  rep_origin     f1 ori (sequence partly withheld): f1 bacteriophage origin of replication; arrow indicates direction of (+) strand synthesis
