[The description below was written by a language model from this plasmid's Addgene catalogue record and pLannotate feature annotations shown in this document.]
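Description:
pDEST-N2H-C1 is an empty, custom-built Gateway destination vector for the N2H assay, a split-NanoLuc complementation method for detecting binary protein–protein interactions. It is designed so that the same plasmid can drive expression in mammalian cells, in yeast and in vitro. In E. coli it replicates from a high-copy ColE1/pUC-type origin and carries ampicillin resistance on the backbone, plus chloramphenicol resistance within the Gateway cassette. Because that cassette also encodes the ccdB toxin, the unrecombined vector must be maintained in a ccdB-tolerant strain. A 2μ origin and the LEU2 auxotrophic marker support maintenance and selection in yeast, and SV40 and f1 origins are also present.

The expression unit begins with a composite synthetic promoter. Its annotated parts are the CMV enhancer and a partial CMV promoter, an HSV TK promoter fragment, a T7 promoter for in vitro transcription, and a cripavirus IRES placed immediately before attR1. The record states that yeast expression elements are included, but none is individually annotated. An LR reaction replaces the attR1–CmR–ccdB–attR2 cassette with an open reading frame from an entry clone, which is then fused at its C-terminus to NanoLuc fragment 1. Downstream lie an SV40 polyadenylation signal and the yeast ADH1 terminator, along with single loxP and loxN sites whose purpose the record does not explain. Luciferase activity would be reconstituted when this fusion binds a partner carrying the complementary NanoLuc fragment.

The depositor sequence is 10,101 bp, whereas the repository's sequencing result is 11,517 bp. The difference is largely explained by an IS4-like insertion element between the chloramphenicol resistance gene and ccdB, which the depositor comments say does not affect plasmid function.
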