Addgene plasmid #125549: pDEST-N2H-C1
Purpose: (Empty Backbone) Gateway compatible N2H assay destination vector with C-terminus tagging of nanoluc fragment1
Depositing lab: Marc Vidal. Depositing organization: Dana-Farber Cancer Institute. Publication: Maximizing binary interactome mapping with a minimal number of assays. Choi SG, Olivet J, Cassonnet P, Vidalain PO, Luck K, Lambourne L, Spirohn K, Lemmens I, Dos Santos M, Demeret C, Jones L, Rangarajan S, Bian W, Coutant EP, Janin YL, van der Werf S, Trepte P, Wanker EE, De Las Rivas J, Tavernier J, Twizere JC, Hao T, Hill DE, Vidal M, Calderwood MA, Jacob Y. Nat Commun. 2019 Aug 29;10(1):3907. doi: 10.1038/s41467-019-11809-2. PubMed 31467278.
Backbone
  Vector backbone: custom made
  Backbone manufacturer: we built
  Backbone size (bp): 10101
  Vector type: Mammalian Expression, Yeast Expression ; in vitro expression
  Promoter: synthetic promoter containing yeast, mammalian, and in vitro expression elements
  Selectable markers: LEU2
  Tag / fusion protein: NanoLuc fragment1 attached to c-terminus of Gateway cloning site (C terminal on backbone)
Growth in bacteria
  Bacterial resistance: Chloramphenicol and Ampicillin, 25 & 100 μg/mL
  Growth temperature: 37°C
  Growth strain: ccdB Survival
  Copy number: High Copy
Gene/Insert
  Cloning method: Gateway Cloning
Terms and licenses: Academic/Nonprofit Terms; Industry Terms: Not Available to Industry
Depositor comments: Addgene NGS results identified an IS4-like element located between the Chloramphenicol resistance and ccdB genes. This element will not affect plasmid function. Please visit https://www.biorxiv.org/content/10.1101/530790v1.full for bioRxiv preprint.
How to cite: pDEST-N2H-C1 was a gift from Marc Vidal (Addgene plasmid # 125549 ; http://n2t.net/addgene:125549 ; RRID:Addgene_125549)
